>Addgene plasmid #13967 | RCAS(A) cTbx5 EnR (CT#635) | addgene partial sequence | sequence record 20158 | RCAS-F 5'-ACATGGGTGGTGGTATAGCGCTTGCG-3'
AAGACAGCTATTGGGTAATTGTGAATACGCTTTTGTCTGTGTGCTGCAGGAGCTGAGCTGACTCTGCTGG
TGGCCTCGCGTACCACTGTGGCATCGATTCTAGACCACTGTGGCCAGGCGGTAGCTGGGACGTGCAGCCG
ACCACCATGGCGGACACCGAGGAAGGCTTCGGGCTCCCGAGCACGCCGGTTGACTCGGAGGCCAAGGAGC
TGCAGGCTGAGGCCAAGCAGGATCCCCAGCTGGGGACCACCAGCAAGGCCCCCACCTCTCCACAGGCGGC
CTTCACCCAGCAGGGCATGGAGGGGATCAAAGTGTTTTTGCACGAGCGGGAGCTGTGGCTGAAATTTCAC
GAGGTGGGGACGGAGATGATCATAACAAAGGCTGGAAGGCGTATGTTTCCCAGTTACAAAGTGAAGGTCA
CTGGACTCAATCCAAAAACGAAGTACATACTGTTGATGGATATTGTACCAGCGGATGACCACAGATACAA
ATTTGCAGATAATAAATGGTCCGTGACCGGGAAGGCAGAACCGGCCATGCCCGGCCGCCTCTACGTGCAC
CCCGACTCCCCCGCTACTGGAGCCCACTGGATGAGGCAGTTGGTTTCCTTCCAGAAGCTCAAGCTCACCA
ACAACCACCTTGACCCCTTCGGACATATCATCCTGAAC
