[The description below was written by a language model from this plasmid's Addgene catalogue record.]
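Description:
RCAS(A) cTbx5 EnR is a retroviral vector for expression in avian cells, built on the RCASBP(A) backbone (about 11.6 kb without insert). RCAS vectors are replication-competent derivatives of avian sarcoma-leukosis virus in which the foreign gene sits at a ClaI site downstream of the viral genes and is expressed from a spliced message driven by the viral LTR. The "(A)" denotes the subgroup A envelope, which determines which avian cells can be infected. Because the virus retains its replication functions, infection can spread through susceptible chicken tissue from an initial site of delivery. In bacteria the plasmid is maintained at high copy number under ampicillin selection. No feature table is supplied, so the individual viral and bacterial elements are inferred from the backbone name rather than listed in the record.

The insert, cloned into ClaI sites that remain intact at both ends, encodes amino acids 1-274 of chicken Tbx5 fused to amino acids 2-298 of the Drosophila Engrailed protein. The N-terminal Tbx5 portion would be expected to include the T-box DNA-binding region, while the Engrailed segment is a widely used transcriptional repressor domain. Such fusions generally convert a transcription factor into an obligate repressor of its normal targets, acting as a dominant-negative form. The record does not explicitly describe this rationale, but the associated publication concerns the requirement for Tbx5 in forelimb bud formation and continued outgrowth, consistent with use of the virus to interfere with Tbx5 function in chick embryo limb tissue.
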