Addgene plasmid #13967: RCAS(A) cTbx5 EnR (CT#635)
Depositing lab: Cliff Tabin. Depositing organization: Harvard Medical School. Publication: Tbx5 is required for forelimb bud formation and continued outgrowth. Rallis C, Bruneau BG, Del Buono J, Seidman CE, Seidman JG, Nissim S, Tabin CJ, Logan MP. Development. 2003 Jun . 130(12):2741-51. 10.1242/dev.00473 PubMed 12736217.
Backbone
  Vector backbone: RCASBP(A)
  Backbone size w/o insert (bp): 11600
  Vector type: Retroviral ; avian expression
Growth in bacteria
  Bacterial resistance: Ampicillin, 100 μg/mL
  Growth temperature: 37°C
  Growth strain: DH5alpha
  Copy number: High Copy
Gene/Insert
  Gene/Insert name: Tbx5
  Species: G. gallus (chicken)
  Mutation: Amino acids 1-274
  Entrez Gene: TBX5
  Cloning method: Restriction Enzyme; 5′ cloning site ClaI (not destroyed); 3′ cloning site ClaI (not destroyed)
  Sequencing primers: 5′ RCAS-F
Terms and licenses: Academic/Nonprofit Terms; Industry Terms: Not Available to Industry
Depositor comments: Contains amino acids 1-274 of the full-length Tbx5 clone fused to amino acids 2-298 of the Drosophila Engrailed protein.
How to cite: RCAS(A) cTbx5 EnR (CT#635) was a gift from Cliff Tabin (Addgene plasmid # 13967 ; http://n2t.net/addgene:13967 ; RRID:Addgene_13967)
